>Addgene plasmid #12196 | LL - hNANOGi | depositor full sequence | sequence record 7245 | Author sequence
GTCGACGGATCGGGAGATCTCCCGATCCCCTATGGTGCACTCTCAGTACAATCTGCTCTGATGCCGCATA
GTTAAGCCAGTATCTGCTCCCTGCTTGTGTGTTGGAGGTCGCTGAGTAGTGCGCGAGCAAAATTTAAGCT
ACAACAAGGCAAGGCTTGACCGACAATTGCATGAAGAATCTGCTTAGGGTTAGGCGTTTTGCGCTGCTTC
GCGATGTACGGGCCAGATATACGCGTTGACATTGATTATTGACTAGTTATTAATAGTAATCAATTACGGG
GTCATTAGTTCATAGCCCATATATGGAGTTCCGCGTTACATAACTTACGGTAAATGGCCCGCCTGGCTGA
CCGCCCAACGACCCCCGCCCATTGACGTCAATAATGACGTATGTTCCCATAGTAACGCCAATAGGGACTT
TCCATTGACGTCAATGGGTGGAGTATTTACGGTAAACTGCCCACTTGGCAGTACATCAAGTGTATCATAT
GCCAAGTACGCCCCCTATTGACGTCAATGACGGTAAATGGCCCGCCTGGCATTATGCCCAGTACATGACC
TTATGGGACTTTCCTACTTGGCAGTACATCTACGTATTAGTCATCGCTATTACCATGGTGATGCGGTTTT
GGCAGTACATCAATGGGCGTGGATAGCGGTTTGACTCACGGGGATTTCCAAGTCTCCACCCCATTGACGT
CAATGGGAGTTTGTTTTGGCACCAAAATCAACGGGACTTTCCAAAATGTCGTAACAACTCCGCCCCATTG
ACGCAAATGGGCGGTAGGCGTGTACGGTGGGAGGTCTATATAAGCAGCGCGTTTTGCCTGTACTGGGTCT
CTCTGGTTAGACCAGATCTGAGCCTGGGAGCTCTCTGGCTAACTAGGGAACCCACTGCTTAAGCCTCAAT
AAAGCTTGCCTTGAGTGCTTCAAGTAGTGTGTGCCCGTCTGTTGTGTGACTCTGGTAACTAGAGATCCCT
CAGACCCTTTTAGTCAGTGTGGAAAATCTCTAGCAGTGGCGCCCGAACAGGGACTTGAAAGCGAAAGGGA
AACCAGAGGAGCTCTCTCGACGCAGGACTCGGCTTGCTGAAGCGCGCACGGCAAGAGGCGAGGGGCGGCG
ACTGGTGAGTACGCCAAAAATTTTGACTAGCGGAGGCTAGAAGGAGAGAGATGGGTGCGAGAGCGTCAGT
ATTAAGCGGGGGAGAATTAGATCGCGATGGGAAAAAATTCGGTTAAGGCCAGGGGGAAAGAAAAAATATA
AATTAAAACATATAGTATGGGCAAGCAGGGAGCTAGAACGATTCGCAGTTAATCCTGGCCTGTTAGAAAC
ATCAGAAGGCTGTAGACAAATACTGGGACAGCTACAACCATCCCTTCAGACAGGATCAGAAGAACTTAGA
TCATTATATAATACAGTAGCAACCCTCTATTGTGTGCATCAAAGGATAGAGATAAAAGACACCAAGGAAG
CTTTAGACAAGATAGAGGAAGAGCAAAACAAAAGTAAGACCACCGCACAGCAAGCGGCCGGCCGCGCTGA
TCTTCAGACCTGGAGGAGGAGATATGAGGGACAATTGGAGAAGTGAATTATATAAATATAAAGTAGTAAA
AATTGAACCATTAGGAGTAGCACCCACCAAGGCAAAGAGAAGAGTGGTGCAGAGAGAAAAAAGAGCAGTG
GGAATAGGAGCTTTGTTCCTTGGGTTCTTGGGAGCAGCAGGAAGCACTATGGGCGCAGCGTCAATGACGC
TGACGGTACAGGCCAGACAATTATTGTCTGGTATAGTGCAGCAGCAGAACAATTTGCTGAGGGCTATTGA
GGCGCAACAGCATCTGTTGCAACTCACAGTCTGGGGCATCAAGCAGCTCCAGGCAAGAATCCTGGCTGTG
GAAAGATACCTAAAGGATCAACAGCTCCTGGGGATTTGGGGTTGCTCTGGAAAACTCATTTGCACCACTG
CTGTGCCTTGGAATGCTAGTTGGAGTAATAAATCTCTGGAACAGATTTGGAATCACACGACCTGGATGGA
GTGGGACAGAGAAATTAACAATTACACAAGCTTAATACACTCCTTAATTGAAGAATCGCAAAACCAGCAA
GAAAAGAATGAACAAGAATTATTGGAATTAGATAAATGGGCAAGTTTGTGGAATTGGTTTAACATAACAA
ATTGGCTGTGGTATATAAAATTATTCATAATGATAGTAGGAGGCTTGGTAGGTTTAAGAATAGTTTTTGC
TGTACTTTCTATAGTGAATAGAGTTAGGCAGGGATATTCACCATTATCGTTTCAGACCCACCTCCCAACC
CCGAGGGGACCCGACAGGCCCGAAGGAATAGAAGAAGAAGGTGGAGAGAGAGACAGAGACAGATCCATTC
GATTAGTGAACGGATCGGCACTGCGTGCGCCAATTCTGCAGACAAATGGCAGTATTCATCCACAATTTTA
AAAGAAAAGGGGGGATTGGGGGGTACAGTGCAGGGGAAAGAATAGTAGACATAATAGCAACAGACATACA
AACTAAAGAATTACAAAAACAAATTACAAAAATTCAAAATTTTCGGGTTTATTACAGGGACAGCAGAGAT
CCAGTTTGGTTAGTACCGGGCCCGCTCTAGAGATCCGACGCCGCCATCTCTAGGCCCGCGCCGGCCCCCT
CGCACAGACTTGTGGGAGAAGCTCGGCTACTCCCCTGCCCCGGTTAATTTGCATATAATATTTCCTAGTA
ACTATAGAGGCTTAATGTGCGATAAAAGACAGATAATCTGTTCTTTTTAATACTAGCTACATTTTACATG
ATAGGCTTGGATTTCTATAAGAGATACAAATACTAAATTATTATTTTAAAAAACAGCACAAAAGGAAACT
CACCCTAACTGTAAAGTAATTGTGTGTTTTGAGACTATAAATATCCCTTGGAGAAAAGCCTTGTTTGGGT
TAAGCTGTAACATACTTCAAGAGAGTATGTTACAGCTTAACCCTTTTTTCTCGAGGTCGACGGTATCGAT
AAGCTCGCTTCACGAGATTCCAGCAGGTCGAGGGACCTAATAACTTCGTATAGCATACATTATACGAAGT
TATATTAAGGGTTCCAAGCTTAAGCGGCCGCGTGGATAACCGTATTACCGCCATGCATTAGTTATTAATA
GTAATCAATTACGGGGTCATTAGTTCATAGCCCATATATGGAGTTCCGCGTTACATAACTTACGGTAAAT
GGCCCGCCTGGCTGACCGCCCAACGACCCCCGCCCATTGACGTCAATAATGACGTATGTTCCCATAGTAA
CGCCAATAGGGACTTTCCATTGACGTCAATGGGTGGAGTATTTACGGTAAACTGCCCACTTGGCAGTACA
TCAAGTGTATCATATGCCAAGTACGCCCCCTATTGACGTCAATGACGGTAAATGGCCCGCCTGGCATTAT
GCCCAGTACATGACCTTATGGGACTTTCCTACTTGGCAGTACATCTACGTATTAGTCATCGCTATTACCA
TGGTGATGCGGTTTTGGCAGTACATCAATGGGCGTGGATAGCGGTTTGACTCACGGGGATTTCCAAGTCT
CCACCCCATTGACGTCAATGGGAGTTTGTTTTGGCACCAAAATCAACGGGACTTTCCAAAATGTCGTAAC
AACTCCGCCCCATTGACGCAAATGGGCGGTAGGCGTGTACGGTGGGAGGTCTATATAAGCAGAGCTGGTT
TAGTGAACCGTCAGATCCGCTAGCGCTACCGGTCGCCACCATGGTGAGCAAGGGCGAGGAGCTGTTCACC
GGGGTGGTGCCCATCCTGGTCGAGCTGGACGGCGACGTAAACGGCCACAAGTTCAGCGTGTCCGGCGAGG
GCGAGGGCGATGCCACCTACGGCAAGCTGACCCTGAAGTTCATCTGCACCACCGGCAAGCTGCCCGTGCC
CTGGCCCACCCTCGTGACCACCCTGACCTACGGCGTGCAGTGCTTCAGCCGCTACCCCGACCACATGAAG
CAGCACGACTTCTTCAAGTCCGCCATGCCCGAAGGCTACGTCCAGGAGCGCACCATCTTCTTCAAGGACG
ACGGCAACTACAAGACCCGCGCCGAGGTGAAGTTCGAGGGCGACACCCTGGTGAACCGCATCGAGCTGAA
GGGCATCGACTTCAAGGAGGACGGCAACATCCTGGGGCACAAGCTGGAGTACAACTACAACAGCCACAAC
GTCTATATCATGGCCGACAAGCAGAAGAACGGCATCAAGGTGAACTTCAAGATCCGCCACAACATCGAGG
ACGGCAGCGTGCAGCTCGCCGACCACTACCAGCAGAACACCCCCATCGGCGACGGCCCCGTGCTGCTGCC
CGACAACCACTACCTGAGCACCCAGTCCGCCCTGAGCAAAGACCCCAACGAGAAGCGCGATCACATGGTC
CTGCTGGAGTTCGTGACCGCCGCCGGGATCACTCTCGGCATGGACGAGCTGTACAAGTAGGAATTCGTCG
AGGGACCTAATAACTTCGTATAGCATACATTATACGAAGTTATACATGTTTAAGGGTTCCGGTTCCACTA
GGTACAATTCGATATCAAGCTTATCGATAATCAACCTCTGGATTACAAAATTTGTGAAAGATTGACTGGT
ATTCTTAACTATGTTGCTCCTTTTACGCTATGTGGATACGCTGCTTTAATGCCTTTGTATCATGCTATTG
CTTCCCGTATGGCTTTCATTTTCTCCTCCTTGTATAAATCCTGGTTGCTGTCTCTTTATGAGGAGTTGTG
GCCCGTTGTCAGGCAACGTGGCGTGGTGTGCACTGTGTTTGCTGACGCAACCCCCACTGGTTGGGGCATT
GCCACCACCTGTCAGCTCCTTTCCGGGACTTTCGCTTTCCCCCTCCCTATTGCCACGGCGGAACTCATCG
CCGCCTGCCTTGCCCGCTGCTGGACAGGGGCTCGGCTGTTGGGCACTGACAATTCCGTGGTGTTGTCGGG
GAAATCATCGTCCTTTCCTTGGCTGCTCGCCTGTGTTGCCACCTGGATTCTGCGCGGGACGTCCTTCTGC
TACGTCCCTTCGGCCCTCAATCCAGCGGACCTTCCTTCCCGCGGCCTGCTGCCGGCTCTGCGGCCTCTTC
CGCGTCTTCGCCTTCGCCCTCAGACGAGTCGGATCTCCCTTTGGGCCGCCTCCCCGCATCGATACCGTCG
ACCTCGATCGAGACCTAGAAAAACATGGAGCAATCACAAGTAGCAATACAGCAGCTACCAATGCTGATTG
TGCCTGGCTAGAAGCACAAGAGGAGGAGGAGGTGGGTTTTCCAGTCACACCTCAGGTACCTTTAAGACCA
ATGACTTACAAGGCAGCTGTAGATCTTAGCCACTTTTTAAAAGAAAAGGGGGGACTGGAAGGGCTAATTC
ACTCCCAACGAAGACAAGATATCCTTGATCTGTGGATCTACCACACACAAGGCTACTTCCCTGATTGGCA
GAACTACACACCAGGGCCAGGGATCAGATATCCACTGACCTTTGGATGGTGCTACAAGCTAGTACCAGTT
GAGCAAGAGAAGGTAGAAGAAGCCAATGAAGGAGAGAACACCCGCTTGTTACACCCTGTGAGCCTGCATG
GGATGGATGACCCGGAGAGAGAAGTATTAGAGTGGAGGTTTGACAGCCGCCTAGCATTTCATCACATGGC
CCGAGAGCTGCATCCGGACTGTACTGGGTCTCTCTGGTTAGACCAGATCTGAGCCTGGGAGCTCTCTGGC
TAACTAGGGAACCCACTGCTTAAGCCTCAATAAAGCTTGCCTTGAGTGCTTCAAGTAGTGTGTGCCCGTC
TGTTGTGTGACTCTGGTAACTAGAGATCCCTCAGACCCTTTTAGTCAGTGTGGAAAATCTCTAGCAGCAT
GTGAGCAAAAGGCCAGCAAAAGGCCAGGAACCGTAAAAAGGCCGCGTTGCTGGCGTTTTTCCATAGGCTC
CGCCCCCCTGACGAGCATCACAAAAATCGACGCTCAAGTCAGAGGTGGCGAAACCCGACAGGACTATAAA
GATACCAGGCGTTTCCCCCTGGAAGCTCCCTCGTGCGCTCTCCTGTTCCGACCCTGCCGCTTACCGGATA
CCTGTCCGCCTTTCTCCCTTCGGGAAGCGTGGCGCTTTCTCATAGCTCACGCTGTAGGTATCTCAGTTCG
GTGTAGGTCGTTCGCTCCAAGCTGGGCTGTGTGCACGAACCCCCCGTTCAGCCCGACCGCTGCGCCTTAT
CCGGTAACTATCGTCTTGAGTCCAACCCGGTAAGACACGACTTATCGCCACTGGCAGCAGCCACTGGTAA
CAGGATTAGCAGAGCGAGGTATGTAGGCGGTGCTACAGAGTTCTTGAAGTGGTGGCCTAACTACGGCTAC
ACTAGAAGAACAGTATTTGGTATCTGCGCTCTGCTGAAGCCAGTTACCTTCGGAAAAAGAGTTGGTAGCT
CTTGATCCGGCAAACAAACCACCGCTGGTAGCGGTGGTTTTTTTGTTTGCAAGCAGCAGATTACGCGCAG
AAAAAAAGGATCTCAAGAAGATCCTTTGATCTTTTCTACGGGGTCTGACGCTCAGTGGAACGAAAACTCA
CGTTAAGGGATTTTGGTCATGAGATTATCAAAAAGGATCTTCACCTAGATCCTTTTAAATTAAAAATGAA
GTTTTAAATCAATCTAAAGTATATATGAGTAAACTTGGTCTGACAGTTACCAATGCTTAATCAGTGAGGC
ACCTATCTCAGCGATCTGTCTATTTCGTTCATCCATAGTTGCCTGACTCCCCGTCGTGTAGATAACTACG
ATACGGGAGGGCTTACCATCTGGCCCCAGTGCTGCAATGATACCGCGAGACCCACGCTCACCGGCTCCAG
ATTTATCAGCAATAAACCAGCCAGCCGGAAGGGCCGAGCGCAGAAGTGGTCCTGCAACTTTATCCGCCTC
CATCCAGTCTATTAATTGTTGCCGGGAAGCTAGAGTAAGTAGTTCGCCAGTTAATAGTTTGCGCAACGTT
GTTGCCATTGCTACAGGCATCGTGGTGTCACGCTCGTCGTTTGGTATGGCTTCATTCAGCTCCGGTTCCC
AACGATCAAGGCGAGTTACATGATCCCCCATGTTGTGCAAAAAAGCGGTTAGCTCCTTCGGTCCTCCGAT
CGTTGTCAGAAGTAAGTTGGCCGCAGTGTTATCACTCATGGTTATGGCAGCACTGCATAATTCTCTTACT
GTCATGCCATCCGTAAGATGCTTTTCTGTGACTGGTGAGTACTCAACCAAGTCATTCTGAGAATAGTGTA
TGCGGCGACCGAGTTGCTCTTGCCCGGCGTCAATACGGGATAATACCGCGCCACATAGCAGAACTTTAAA
AGTGCTCATCATTGGAAAACGTTCTTCGGGGCGAAAACTCTCAAGGATCTTACCGCTGTTGAGATCCAGT
TCGATGTAACCCACTCGTGCACCCAACTGATCTTCAGCATCTTTTACTTTCACCAGCGTTTCTGGGTGAG
CAAAAACAGGAAGGCAAAATGCCGCAAAAAAGGGAATAAGGGCGACACGGAAATGTTGAATACTCATACT
CTTCCTTTTTCAATATTATTGAAGCATTTATCAGGGTTATTGTCTCATGAGCGGATACATATTTGAATGT
ATTTAGAAAAATAAACAAATAGGGGTTCCGCGCACATTTCCCCGAAAAGTGCCACCTGAC
Features (pLannotate 1.2.2; 24 found; start..end, strand, type, name):
     31..83      -  misc_feature   bom (fragment): basis of mobility region from pBR322
    238..617     +  enhancer       CMV enhancer: human cytomegalovirus immediate early enhancer
    618..817     +  promoter       CMV promoter: human cytomegalovirus (CMV) immediate early promoter
    835..1015    +  LTR            5' LTR (truncated): truncated 5' long terminal repeat (LTR) from HIV-1
   1062..1187    +  misc_feature   HIV-1 Ψ: packaging signal of human immunodeficiency virus type 1
   1171..1509    +  CDS            HIV-1 gag (fragment): gag protein from human immunodeficiency virus 1; gag
   1686..1919    +  misc_feature   RRE: The Rev response element (RRE) of HIV-1 allows for Rev-dependent mRNA export from the nucleus to the cytoplasm.
   2296..2396    +  CDS            Rev (fragment): human immunodeficiency virus 1 (HIV-1) Rev protein; rev; enhances nuclear export of unspliced and incompletely spliced viral mRNAs
   2446..2563    +  misc_feature   cPPT/CTS: central polypurine tract and central termination sequence of HIV-1
   2622..2935    +  promoter       U6 promoter: RNA polymerase III promoter for mouse U6 snRNA (Das et al., 1988)
   2990..3015    -  misc_feature   MCS (fragment): pBluescript multiple cloning site
   3050..3083    +  protein_bind   loxP: Cre-mediated recombination occurs in the 8-bp core sequence (GCATACAT). Cre recombinase
   3199..3502    +  enhancer       CMV enhancer: human cytomegalovirus immediate early enhancer
   3503..3706    +  promoter       CMV promoter: human cytomegalovirus (CMV) immediate early promoter
   3751..4467    +  CDS            EGFP: EGFP is a basic (constitutively fluorescent) green fluorescent protein published in 1996, derived from Aequorea victoria. It is reported to be a rapidly-maturing weak dimer with moderate acid sensitivity.
   4490..4523    +  protein_bind   loxP: Cre-mediated recombination occurs in the 8-bp core sequence (GCATACAT). Cre recombinase
   4556..4579    +  misc_feature   MCS (fragment): pBluescript multiple cloning site
   4579..5167    +  misc_feature   WPRE: woodchuck hepatitis virus posttranscriptional regulatory element
   5168..5187    +  misc_feature   MCS (fragment): pBluescript multiple cloning site
   5189..5689    +  CDS            nef (fragment): NEF_HV1LA - Experimental evidence at protein level: Swiss-Prot protein existence level 1. Extracellular Nef protein targets CD4(+) T-lymphocytes for apoptosis by interacting with CXCR4 surface receptors. From Human immunodeficiency virus type 1 group M subtype B (isolate Lai) (HIV-1).
   5696..5876    +  LTR            5' LTR (truncated): truncated 5' long terminal repeat (LTR) from HIV-1
   5938..6526    -  rep_origin     ori: high-copy-number ColE1/pMB1/pBR322/pUC origin of replication
   6697..7557    -  CDS            AmpR: β-lactamase; bla; confers resistance to ampicillin, carbenicillin, and related antibiotics
   7558..7662    -  promoter       AmpR promoter: bla
