[The description below was written by a language model from this plasmid's Addgene catalogue record and pLannotate feature annotations shown in this document.]
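Description:
LL - hNANOGi is a lentiviral RNA interference vector built on the pLL3.7 (LentiLox 3.7) backbone and designed to knock down human NANOG. It is propagated in E. coli as a high-copy plasmid through a ColE1/pUC-type origin, with ampicillin selection from the β-lactamase gene. The viral portion follows an HIV-1-derived transfer vector layout. A CMV enhancer/promoter is fused to a truncated 5' LTR and drives production of the genomic RNA in packaging cells. This is followed by the Ψ packaging signal with a partial gag sequence, the Rev response element for Rev-dependent nuclear export, and the cPPT/CTS element that aids nuclear import of the reverse-transcribed genome. A WPRE and a truncated downstream LTR close the viral cassette. No viral structural or enzymatic genes are present intact, so these functions must come from separate helper plasmids.

The payload is a roughly 55 bp short-hairpin insert cloned between the HpaI site (destroyed during cloning) and the XhoI site, immediately downstream of a mouse U6 RNA polymerase III promoter. According to the depositor, the hairpin targets a 21-nucleotide sequence in the human NANOG transcript. The insert itself is not annotated in the feature table, but it would fall in the gap between the U6 promoter and the adjacent polylinker fragment. Downstream, a separate CMV enhancer/promoter drives EGFP, which marks transduced cells for fluorescence-based identification or sorting. This reporter cassette is flanked by two loxP sites in the same orientation, so Cre recombinase can excise it. The associated publication describes efficient RNA interference in human embryonic stem cells, which fits use of this vector for stable NANOG knockdown in studies of pluripotency.
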