Addgene plasmid #12196: LL - hNANOGi
Depositing lab: George Daley. Depositing organization: Boston Children's Hospital. Publication: High-efficiency RNA interference in human embryonic stem cells. Zaehres H, Lensch MW, Daheron L, Stewart SA, Itskovitz-Eldor J, Daley GQ. Stem Cells. 2005 Mar . 23(3):299-305. 10.1634/stemcells.2004-0252 PubMed 15749924.
Backbone
  Vector backbone: pLL3.7
  Backbone size w/o insert (bp): 7650
  Vector type: Mammalian Expression, Lentiviral, RNAi, Cre/Lox
Growth in bacteria
  Bacterial resistance: Ampicillin, 100 μg/mL
  Growth temperature: 37°C
  Growth strain: DH5alpha
  Copy number: High Copy
Gene/Insert
  Gene/Insert name: NANOG - RNAi (alt name: Nanog)
  Species: H. sapiens (human)
  Insert size (bp): 55
  Entrez Gene: NANOG
  Cloning method: Restriction Enzyme; 5′ cloning site HpaI (destroyed during cloning); 3′ cloning site XhoI (not destroyed)
  Sequencing primers: 5′ n/a
Terms and licenses: Academic/Nonprofit Terms; Industry Terms: Not Available to Industry
Depositor comments: Target sequence: GGGTTAAGCTGTAACATACTT (NM_024865: bp 1857-1877)
How to cite: LL - hNANOGi was a gift from George Daley (Addgene plasmid # 12196 ; http://n2t.net/addgene:12196 ; RRID:Addgene_12196)
