>Addgene plasmid #12196 | LL - hNANOGi | addgene partial sequence | sequence record 18763 | mU6-F 5'-ATATCCCTTGGAGAAAAGCCTT-3'
GGGTTAAGCTGTAACATACTTCAAGAGAGTATGTTACAGCTTAACCCTTTTTTCTCGAGGTCGACGGTAT
CGATAAGCTCGCTTCACGAGATTCCAGCAGGTCGAGGGACCTAATAACTTCGTATAGCATACATTATACG
AAGTTATATTAAGGGTTCCAAGCTTAAGCGGCCGCGTGGATAACCGTATTACCGCCATGCATTAGTTATT
AATAGTAATCAATTACGGGGTCATTAGTTCATAGCCCATATATGGAGTTCCGCGTTACATAACTTACGGT
AAATGGCCCGCCTGGCTGACCGCCCAACGACCCCCGCCCATTGACGTCAATAATGACGTATGTTCCCATA
GTAACGCCAATAGGGACTTTCCATTGACGTCAATGGGTGGAGTATTTACGGTAAACTGCCCACTTGGCAG
TACATCAAGTGTATCATATGCCAAGTACGCCCCCTATTGACGTCAATGACGGTAAATGGCCCGCCTGGCA
TTATGCCCAGTACATGACCTTATGGGACTTTCCTACTTGGCAGTACATCTACGTATTAGTCATCGCTATT
ACCATGGTGATGCGGTTTTGGCAGTACATCAATGGGCGTGGATAGCGGTTTGACTCACGGGGATTTCCAA
GTCTCCACCCCATTGACGTCAATGGGAGTTTGTTTTGGCACCAAAATCAACGGGACTTTCCTAAATGTCG
TAACAACTCCGCCCCATTGACGCAAATGGGCGGTAGGCGTGTACGGTGGGAGGTCTATATAAGCAGAGCT
GGT
